>Addgene plasmid #182859 | myr-palm-mCherry2-mEGFP | addgene full sequence | sequence record 370101 | Addgene NGS Result
CAGGTGGCACTTTTCGGGGAAATGTGCGCGGAACCCCTATTTGTTTATTTTTCTAAATACATTCAAATAT
GTATCCGCTCATGAGACAATAACCCTGATAAATGCTTCAATAATATTGAAAAAGGAAGAGTCCTGAGGCG
GAAAGAACCAGCTGTGGAATGTGTGTCAGTTAGGGTGTGGAAAGTCCCCAGGCTCCCCAGCAGGCAGAAG
TATGCAAAGCATGCATCTCAATTAGTCAGCAACCAGGTGTGGAAAGTCCCCAGGCTCCCCAGCAGGCAGA
AGTATGCAAAGCATGCATCTCAATTAGTCAGCAACCATAGTCCCGCCCCTAACTCCGCCCATCCCGCCCC
TAACTCCGCCCAGTTCCGCCCATTCTCCGCCCCATGGCTGACTAATTTTTTTTATTTATGCAGAGGCCGA
GGCCGCCTCGGCCTCTGAGCTATTCCAGAAGTAGTGAGGAGGCTTTTTTGGAGGCCTAGGCTTTTGCAAA
GATCGATCAAGAGACAGGATGAGGATCGTTTCGCATGATTGAACAAGATGGATTGCACGCAGGTTCTCCG
GCCGCTTGGGTGGAGAGGCTATTCGGCTATGACTGGGCACAACAGACAATCGGCTGCTCTGATGCCGCCG
TGTTCCGGCTGTCAGCGCAGGGGCGCCCGGTTCTTTTTGTCAAGACCGACCTGTCCGGTGCCCTGAATGA
ACTGCAAGACGAGGCAGCGCGGCTATCGTGGCTGGCCACGACGGGCGTTCCTTGCGCAGCTGTGCTCGAC
GTTGTCACTGAAGCGGGAAGGGACTGGCTGCTATTGGGCGAAGTGCCGGGGCAGGATCTCCTGTCATCTC
ACCTTGCTCCTGCCGAGAAAGTATCCATCATGGCTGATGCAATGCGGCGGCTGCATACGCTTGATCCGGC
TACCTGCCCATTCGACCACCAAGCGAAACATCGCATCGAGCGAGCACGTACTCGGATGGAAGCCGGTCTT
GTCGATCAGGATGATCTGGACGAAGAGCATCAGGGGCTCGCGCCAGCCGAACTGTTCGCCAGGCTCAAGG
CGAGCATGCCCGACGGCGAGGATCTCGTCGTGACCCATGGCGATGCCTGCTTGCCGAATATCATGGTGGA
AAATGGCCGCTTTTCTGGATTCATCGACTGTGGCCGGCTGGGTGTGGCGGACCGCTATCAGGACATAGCG
TTGGCTACCCGTGATATTGCTGAAGAGCTTGGCGGCGAATGGGCTGACCGCTTCCTCGTGCTTTACGGTA
TCGCCGCTCCCGATTCGCAGCGCATCGCCTTCTATCGCCTTCTTGACGAGTTCTTCTGAGCGGGACTCTG
GGGTTCGAAATGACCGACCAAGCGACGCCCAACCTGCCATCACGAGATTTCGATTCCACCGCCGCCTTCT
ATGAAAGGTTGGGCTTCGGAATCGTTTTCCGGGACGCCGGCTGGATGATCCTCCAGCGCGGGGATCTCAT
GCTGGAGTTCTTCGCCCACCCTAGGGGGAGGCTAACTGAAACACGGAAGGAGACAATACCGGAAGGAACC
CGCGCTATGACGGCAATAAAAAGACAGAATAAAACGCACGGTGTTGGGTCGTTTGTTCATAAACGCGGGG
TTCGGTCCCAGGGCTGGCACTCTGTCGATACCCCACCGAGACCCCATTGGGGCCAATACGCCCGCGTTTC
TTCCTTTTCCCCACCCCACCCCCCAAGTTCGGGTGAAGGCCCAGGGCTCGCAGCCAACGTCGGGGCGGCA
GGCCCTGCCATAGCCTCAGGTTACTCATATATACTTTAGATTGATTTAAAACTTCATTTTTAATTTAAAA
GGATCTAGGTGAAGATCCTTTTTGATAATCTCATGACCAAAATCCCTTAACGTGAGTTTTCGTTCCACTG
AGCGTCAGACCCCGTAGAAAAGATCAAAGGATCTTCTTGAGATCCTTTTTTTCTGCGCGTAATCTGCTGC
TTGCAAACAAAAAAACCACCGCTACCAGCGGTGGTTTGTTTGCCGGATCAAGAGCTACCAACTCTTTTTC
CGAAGGTAACTGGCTTCAGCAGAGCGCAGATACCAAATACTGTTCTTCTAGTGTAGCCGTAGTTAGGCCA
CCACTTCAAGAACTCTGTAGCACCGCCTACATACCTCGCTCTGCTAATCCTGTTACCAGTGGCTGCTGCC
AGTGGCGATAAGTCGTGTCTTACCGGGTTGGACTCAAGACGATAGTTACCGGATAAGGCGCAGCGGTCGG
GCTGAACGGGGGGTTCGTGCACACAGCCCAGCTTGGAGCGAACGACCTACACCGAACTGAGATACCTACA
GCGTGAGCTATGAGAAAGCGCCACGCTTCCCGAAGGGAGAAAGGCGGACAGGTATCCGGTAAGCGGCAGG
GTCGGAACAGGAGAGCGCACGAGGGAGCTTCCAGGGGGAAACGCCTGGTATCTTTATAGTCCTGTCGGGT
TTCGCCACCTCTGACTTGAGCGTCGATTTTTGTGATGCTCGTCAGGGGGGCGGAGCCTATGGAAAAACGC
CAGCAACGCGGCCTTTTTACGGTTCCTGGCCTTTTGCTGGCCTTTTGCTCACATGTTCTTTCCTGCGTTA
TCCCCTGATTCTGTGGATAACCGTATTACCGCCATGCATTAGTTATTAATAGTAATCAATTACGGGGTCA
TTAGTTCATAGCCCATATATGGAGTTCCGCGTTACATAACTTACGGTAAATGGCCCGCCTGGCTGACCGC
CCAACGACCCCCGCCCATTGACGTCAATAATGACGTATGTTCCCATAGTAACGCCAATAGGGACTTTCCA
TTGACGTCAATGGGTGGAGTATTTACGGTAAACTGCCCACTTGGCAGTACATCAAGTGTATCATATGCCA
AGTACGCCCCCTATTGACGTCAATGACGGTAAATGGCCCGCCTGGCATTATGCCCAGTACATGACCTTAT
GGGACTTTCCTACTTGGCAGTACATCTACGTATTAGTCATCGCTATTACCATGGTGATGCGGTTTTGGCA
GTACATCAATGGGCGTGGATAGCGGTTTGACTCACGGGGATTTCCAAGTCTCCACCCCATTGACGTCAAT
GGGAGTTTGTTTTGGCACCAAAATCAACGGGACTTTCCAAAATGTCGTAACAACTCCGCCCCATTGACGC
AAATGGGCGGTAGGCGTGTACGGTGGGAGGTCTATATAAGCAGAGCTGGTTTAGTGAACCGTCAGATCCG
CTAGCGCCACCATGGGATGCATCAACTCGAAGAGAAAGGATTCAGATCTCGAGCTCAAGCTTCGAATTCT
GCAGTCGACGGTACCGCGGGCCCGGGATCCACCGGTCGCCACCATGGTGAGCAAGGGCGAGGAGGATAAC
ATGGCCATCATCAAGGAGTTCATGCGCTTCAAGGTGCACATGGAGGGCTCCGTGAACGGCCACGAGTTCG
AGATCGAGGGCGAGGGCGAGGGCCGCCCCTACGAGGGCACCCAGACCGCCAAGCTGAAGGTGACCAAGGG
TGGCCCCCTGCCCTTCGCCTGGGACATCCTGTCCCCTCAGTTCATGTACGGCTCCAAGGCCTACGTGAAG
CACCCCGCCGACATCCCCGACTACTTGAAGCTGTCCTTCCCCGAGGGCTTCAATTGGGAGCGCGTGATGA
ACTTCGAGGACGGCGGCGTGGTGACCGTGACCCAGGACTCCTCCCTGCAGGACGGCGAGTTCATCTACAA
GGTGAAGCTGCGCGGCACCAACTTCCCCTCCGACGGCCCCGTAATGCAGTGTCGTACCATGGGCTGGGAG
GCCTCCACTGAGCGGATGTACCCCGAGGACGGCGCCCTGAAGGGCGAGATCAAGCAGAGGCTGAAGCTGA
AGGACGGCGGCCACTACGACGCTGAGGTCAAGACCACCTACAAGGCCAAGAAGCCCGTGCAGCTGCCCGG
CGCCTACAACGTCGACATCAAGTTGGACATCCTTTCCCACAACGAGGACTACACCATCGTGGAACAGTAC
GAACGCGCCGAGGGCCGCCACTCCACCGGCGGCATGGACGAGCTGTACAAGTCCGGACTCAGATCTCGAG
GAATGGTGAGCAAGGGCGAGGAGCTGTTCACCGGGGTGGTGCCCATCCTGGTCGAGCTGGACGGCGACGT
AAACGGCCACAAGTTCAGCGTGTCCGGCGAGGGCGAGGGCGATGCCACCTACGGCAAGCTGACCCTGAAG
TTCATCTGCACCACCGGCAAGCTGCCCGTGCCCTGGCCCACCCTCGTGACCACCCTGACCTACGGCGTGC
AGTGCTTCAGCCGCTACCCCGACCACATGAAGCAGCACGACTTCTTCAAGTCCGCCATGCCCGAAGGCTA
CGTCCAGGAGCGCACCATCTTCTTCAAGGACGACGGCAACTACAAGACCCGCGCCGAGGTGAAGTTCGAG
GGCGACACCCTGGTGAACCGCATCGAGCTGAAGGGCATCGACTTCAAGGAGGACGGCAACATCCTGGGGC
ACAAGCTGGAGTACAACTACAACAGCCACAACGTCTATATCATGGCCGACAAGCAGAAGAACGGCATCAA
GGTGAACTTCAAGATCCGCCACAACATCGAGGACGGCAGCGTGCAGCTCGCCGACCACTACCAGCAGAAC
ACCCCCATCGGCGACGGCCCCGTGCTGCTGCCCGACAACCACTACCTGAGCACCCAGTCCAAGCTGAGCA
AAGACCCCAACGAGAAGCGCGATCACATGGTCCTGCTGGAGTTCGTGACCGCCGCCGGGATCACTCTCGG
CATGGACGAGCTGTACAAGTAAGGATCCACCGGATCTAGATAACTGATCATAATCAGCCATACCACATTT
GTAGAGGTTTTACTTGCTTTAAAAAACCTCCCACACCTCCCCCTGAACCTGAAACATAAAATGAATGCAA
TTGTTGTTGTTAACTTGTTTATTGCAGCTTATAATGGTTACAAATAAAGCAATAGCATCACAAATTTCAC
AAATAAAGCATTTTTTTCACTGCATTCTAGTTGTGGTTTGTCCAAACTCATCAATGTATCTTAACGCGTA
AATTGTAAGCGTTAATATTTTGTTAAAATTCGCGTTAAATTTTTGTTAAATCAGCTCATTTTTTAACCAA
TAGGCCGAAATCGGCAAAATCCCTTATAAATCAAAAGAATAGACCGAGATAGGGT
[37 nt withheld, positions 5166-5202]
AAAGAACGTGGACTCCAACGTCAAAGG
[49 nt withheld, positions 5230-5278]
T
[91 nt withheld, positions 5280-5370]
G
[124 nt withheld, positions 5372-5495]
Features (pLannotate 1.2.2; 16 found; start..end, strand, type, name):
     27..131     +  promoter       AmpR promoter: bla
    133..490     +  promoter       SV40 promoter: SV40 enhancer and early promoter
    525..1319    +  CDS            NeoR/KanR: aminoglycoside phosphotransferase from Tn5; aph(3')-II (or nptII); confers resistance to neomycin, kanamycin, and G418 (Geneticin®)
   1340..1492    +  CDS            ble (fragment): BLE_KLEPN - Experimental evidence at protein level: Swiss-Prot protein existence level 1. Binding protein with a strong affinity to the bleomycin family of antibiotics. Binds to CL990; an antimitotic-antibiotic compound. From Klebsiella pneumoniae.
   1551..1598    +  polyA_signal   HSV TK poly(A) signal: herpes simplex virus thymidine kinase polyadenylation signal (Cole and Stacy, 1985)
   1689..1705    -  polyA_signal   bGH poly(A) signal (fragment): bovine growth hormone polyadenylation signal
   1927..2515    +  rep_origin     ori: high-copy-number ColE1/pMB1/pBR322/pUC origin of replication
   2690..2993    +  enhancer       CMV enhancer: human cytomegalovirus immediate early enhancer
   2994..3197    +  promoter       CMV promoter: human cytomegalovirus (CMV) immediate early promoter
   3264..3320    +  misc_feature   MCS: multiple cloning site
   3334..4041    +  CDS            mCherry2: mCherry2 is a basic (constitutively fluorescent) red fluorescent protein published in 2017, derived from Discosoma sp.. It has very low acid sensitivity.
   4042..4060    +  misc_feature   MCS (fragment): multiple cloning site
   4063..4782    +  CDS            mEGFP: enhanced GFP with monomerizing A206K mutation (Zacharias et al., 2002) mammalian codon-optimized
   4805..4889    +  CDS            large T antigen (fragment): large T antigen from SV40 (simian virus 40)
   4912..5033    +  polyA_signal   SV40 poly(A) signal: SV40 polyadenylation signal
   5067..5495    -  rep_origin     f1 ori (sequence partly withheld): f1 bacteriophage origin of replication; arrow indicates direction of (+) strand synthesis
