[The description below was written by a language model from this plasmid's Addgene catalogue record and pLannotate feature annotations shown in this document.]
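Description:
myr-palm-mCherry2-mEGFP is a mammalian expression plasmid of about 5.5 kb that produces a tandem red-green fluorescent protein fusion anchored to the plasma membrane. The catalogue lists the backbone as pcDNA3.1+, but the sequenced feature layout looks different. It shows kanamycin selection from a NeoR/KanR gene driven by combined bacterial (bla) and SV40 early promoters with an HSV TK polyadenylation signal, an SV40 poly(A) behind the insert, and no ampicillin resistance gene. This arrangement is more typical of an EGFP-N1/C1-style vector, so the backbone assignment should be treated with caution. The plasmid replicates at high copy in E. coli through a ColE1/pUC-type origin and also carries an f1 origin. The same NeoR/KanR cassette gives kanamycin resistance in bacteria and can support G418 selection in mammalian cells.

Expression is driven by the human CMV immediate-early enhancer and promoter. Downstream, a stretch annotated as multiple cloning site precedes the mCherry2 coding sequence. The myristoylation-palmitoylation (myr-palm) signal named in the insert is not annotated separately but presumably lies in this region at the N-terminus, where lipid modification would tether the protein to the inner leaflet of the plasma membrane. mCherry2 is joined through a short linker derived from cloning-site sequence to monomeric EGFP (A206K), and the transcript ends at the SV40 polyadenylation signal. Because the two spectrally distinct fluorophores are covalently linked in a fixed 1:1 ratio, the construct serves as a membrane-localised hetero-dimer reference. According to the record, it was made for multicolour fluorescence fluctuation and cross-correlation spectroscopy in living cells, where such a fusion would typically act as a positive control for co-diffusion of two labelled species.
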