Addgene plasmid #182859: myr-palm-mCherry2-mEGFP
Purpose: Hetero-dimer expression vector with plasma membrane localization signal
Depositing lab: Salvatore Chiantia. Depositing organization: Universitaet Potsdam. Publication: Multicolor fluorescence fluctuation spectroscopy in living cells via spectral detection. Dunsing V, Petrich A, Chiantia S. Elife. 2021 Sep 8;10. pii: 69687. doi: 10.7554/eLife.69687. PubMed 34494547.
Backbone
  Vector backbone: pcDNA3.1+
  Vector type: Mammalian Expression
Growth in bacteria
  Bacterial resistance: Kanamycin, 50 μg/mL
  Growth temperature: 37°C
  Growth strain: DH5alpha
  Copy number: High Copy
Gene/Insert
  Gene/Insert name: myr-palm-mCherry2-mEGFP
  Species: Other
  Cloning method: Restriction Enzyme; 5′ cloning site Unknown (unknown if destroyed); 3′ cloning site Unknown (unknown if destroyed)
Terms and licenses: Academic/Nonprofit Terms; Industry Terms: Not Available to Industry
How to cite: myr-palm-mCherry2-mEGFP was a gift from Salvatore Chiantia (Addgene plasmid # 182859 ; http://n2t.net/addgene:182859 ; RRID:Addgene_182859)
